>Addgene plasmid #196769 | pGG-PIP31 | addgene full sequence | sequence record 394765 | Addgene NGS Result
GACGAAAGGGCCTCGTGATACGCCTATTTTTATAGGTTAATGTCATGATAATAATGGTTTCTTAGACGTC
AGGTGGCACTTTTCGGGGAAATGTGCGCGGAACCCCTATTTGTTTATTTTTCTAAATACATTCAAATATG
TATCCGCTCATGAGACAATAACCCTGATAAATGCTTCAATAATATTGAAAAAGGAAGAGTATGAGTATTC
AACATTTCCGTGTCGCCCTTATTCCCTTTTTTGCGGCATTTTGCCTTCCTGTTTTTGCTCACCCAGAAAC
GCTGGTGAAAGTAAAAGATGCTGAAGATCAGTTGGGTGCACGAGTGGGTTACATCGAACTGGATCTCAAC
AGCGGTAAGATCCTTGAGAGTTTTCGCCCCGAAGAACGTTTTCCAATGATGAGCACTTTTAAAGTTCTGC
TATGTGGCGCGGTATTATCCCGTATTGACGCCGGGCAAGAGCAACTCGGTCGCCGCATACACTATTCTCA
GAATGACTTGGTTGAGTACTCACCAGTCACAGAAAAGCATCTTACGGATGGCATGACAGTAAGAGAATTA
TGCAGTGCTGCCATAACCATGAGTGATAACACTGCGGCCAACTTACTTCTGACAACGATCGGAGGACCGA
AGGAGCTAACCGCTTTTTTGCACAACATGGGGGATCATGTAACTCGCCTTGATCGTTGGGAACCGGAGCT
GAATGAAGCCATACCAAACGACGAGCGTGACACCACGATGCCTGTAGCAATGGCAACAACGTTGCGCAAA
CTATTAACTGGCGAACTACTTACTCTAGCTTCCCGGCAACAATTAATAGACTGGATGGAGGCGGATAAAG
TTGCAGGACCACTTCTGCGCTCGGCCCTTCCGGCTGGCTGGTTTATTGCTGATAAATCTGGAGCCGGTGA
GCGTGGCTCTCGAGGTATCATTGCAGCACTGGGGCCAGATGGTAAGCCCTCCCGTATCGTAGTTATCTAC
ACGACGGGGAGTCAGGCAACTATGGATGAACGAAATAGACAGATCGCTGAGATAGGTGCCTCACTGATTA
AGCATTGGTAACTGTCAGACCAAGTTTACTCATATATACTTTAGATTGATTTAAAACTTCATTTTTAATT
TAAAAGGATCTAGGTGAAGATCCTTTTTGATAATCTCATGACCAAAATCCCTTAACGTGAGTTTTCGTTC
CACTGAGCGTCAGACCCCGTAGAAAAGATCAAAGGATCTTCTTGAGATCCTTTTTTTCTGCGCGTAATCT
GCTGCTTGCAAACAAAAAAACCACCGCTACCAGCGGTGGTTTGTTTGCCGGATCAAGAGCTACCAACTCT
TTTTCCGAAGGTAACTGGCTTCAGCAGAGCGCAGATACCAAATACTGTTCTTCTAGTGTAGCCGTAGTTA
GGCCACCACTTCAAGAACTCTGTAGCACCGCCTACATACCTCGCTCTGCTAATCCTGTTACCAGTGGCTG
CTGCCAGTGGCGATAAGTCGTGTCTTACCGGGTTGGACTCAAGACGATAGTTACCGGATAAGGCGCAGCG
GTCGGGCTGAACGGGGGGTTCGTGCACACAGCCCAGCTTGGAGCGAACGACCTACACCGAACTGAGATAC
CTACAGCGTGAGCTATGAGAAAGCGCCACGCTTCCCGAAGGGAGAAAGGCGGACAGGTATCCGGTAAGCG
GCAGGGTCGGAACAGGAGAGCGCACGAGGGAGCTTCCAGGGGGAAACGCCTGGTATCTTTATAGTCCTGT
CGGGTTTCGCCACCTCTGACTTGAGCGTCGATTTTTGTGATGCTCGTCAGGGGGGCGGAGCCTATGGAAA
AACGCCAGCAACGCGGCCTTTTTACGGTTCCTGGCCTTTTGCTGGCCTTTTGCTCACATGTTCTTTCCTG
CGTTATCCCCTGATTCTGTGGATAACCGTATTACCGCCTTTGAGTGAGCTGATACCGCTCGCCGCAGCCG
AACGACCGAGCGCAGCGAGTCAGTGAGCGAGGAAGCGGAAGAGCGCCCAATACGCAAACCGCCTCTCCCC
GCGCGTTGGCCGATTCATTAATGCAGCTGGCACGACAGGTTTCCCGACTGGAAAGCGGGCAGTGAGCGCA
ACGCAATTAATGTGAGTTAGCTCACTCATTAGGCACCCCAGGCTTTACACTTTATGCTTCCGGCTCGTAT
GTTGTGTGGAATTGTGAGCGGATAACAATTTCACACGAGCTATTTAGGTGACACTATAGAAGTGAAGCTT
GGTCTCAACCTGACTTGTTAAATTGCTCTCTTAGTCTTATCATACCTTCATCTCATATCCATTATAATCA
TCTTTAGCAATACTATTTTATTTTTAACTACGAAAAATAAACCTTGTTACGCCGTTATTAACAGTGATCA
TTTTTTTCGTTAAAGAAATTTAACATTCAAAAAAGATAAAGAATGATCACCAATAAGCGTCATGATCTTC
CGTATGGTGATGATAAACATCGTTTGCAGTTTTGTTGTATAGTACAACGTATATGTAGCCGTAACGTGTG
AATAGTGTATGGTTAGGGTCATTTTATTTGTGAACTACCACAATTTTGATAGCAGTGGAGATAAGTCAAA
GGTTCGTCTTCTAATTAATTAACAGCGATTATTAGACTATCTAACTTTTCTTCTTTTCTTATTTTGATAA
TAACTATATATCTTCTTTAGCCACCTTACTTTCTCATCGGGTTCTATTTAAATAGGGACAAAGAAAACAA
ACCATCGATTTGTACTATGTGCTCAATTATATCATATGTTTTGTCTCCATCTATGTATCTATTTCTCTTT
TCCATTTGGTAAATTATTTAAGACCCTTAAACTGACTTTTCTCGTGGGCGGCGTCGAAGTTTTGGTTAAC
AGACAAAACATCTGTTCATGATGCCTGCATAACTCTATGTTTTTATACTACTCATTTGCCCTCTATTTCA
TGCTACTCTTAAAAATAGCTAAATAAAAATACTTCAATATTAGAAAAAAAATCTTCTTGATGTCAAAAAT
ACACTTTAGATATCCCCTCTAGTTCTTGTGATGCTAATATATTACAAAATTGTTTATATATATAGAAATA
TTACCTCTAGCAATACAAAAATCTTGTTATATCAATTAAATATAACACTATCCGACTAGTGTTTACTAAA
ATAACACATAATTTTTAATTATGATCTTTGAATTTTAGTTTATGTATTACGCTTTATAATTTTGTTATCA
AAAACTATAAAAGCTCAAAAGTGAGCATCTATACCCTAATTCCGTTTTTATGCATACACTTAGGTTTATT
TTTATTACGAGAATCTGTGTTTAGTATATATAAAATAGAGTTTATGAATGACTAAGTTAAATACTTCAAT
ACTAATTAAAGTAAGTCGTATTGATGCAGACAATATAAACTTTAGATATCTCCGCTAGTTTGTATAATGC
TAATAGATTCAAATTGTCTTTATGTAGAGGAATTACCTCAAATAACATAAAATTTTCATTTTATTAATTA
AATCTCATTTTGTCATTTCAAAAGTCATTTTAATTACTGTGTTATTTGTCTAAAGTATACTCCAAACAAG
AAACCAAAGTAGAAGGTCAGTGCCCAAGAGACAAATAAACTTAAGCATGTCCACTCTTTTTAGCGATCGG
ATCGCTTATCTGTTCTTATCCATTATGGAACATGAACGATGTTCCTTTAAGACTACCACATTCAAACGAA
AAATAAGTCATCGATGATAGACTGGATAGTTATAGTTTGATGATCTAGCTAATTGACTTTCATATTTACA
TAAAACAGAAATGTGTTTTTATCAAAAAAGAAAAAAGAAAAAACAGAAAATGAACAATACATCTCACATG
GAGTTTGTACAAGAATCCATAATAATTTTTTGTTCGGTACAGTAGGTTAGATATACATTTGAATACAGTT
TACAAGCCAAATGTTAGAAGCAACATATTTATATAGTATCATCAATATACGATCCAAAATGAATTATAGA
TTGACTTATGGAAAAGTTAGATACTATATGCATGATTGCCAAATACATTGAAAAATAACAATTTAAGTTC
TTCAAACAAAAGTTTATAAATGACTCGGTGTTTGACATAACTCGGGGTTGTTTTTCTTTGTTAATTCACA
CACGGGGTTGGTGTATAAATGACTTCGGTGTTTGAAATGTATGACACGGTATAAATAAAAAAGGTAAGGA
AGAAATGAAGAATAGAAGAAGAACAAAAAAAAAAAGGAAATTAAAAAAAAGTCAAAATAAATGGTCAGTA
AAGGATTTTGACCAGACCGGAGCGGTCCATCCATAGTTTCCCACTACCTTCCCTGATTTAGCACAGAAGA
ATGGCAATTTGCATGCCATTTATTTCATCTATTCCTCCTTCACTCTATAAATATATTTTAAACAAAATCA
ATTTCTTCCATACACAAAAATCAAACACCTTTTGAGAGCGGTTATTTTTTCTCTATCAACTAATACAGTA
ACCTTACGGGTGTTTATTTGTATAGATCTCTGTGGTTTTCTTGGCCAAATCTAGTGAGATCTTTTTGGTT
TCTCGAATTCGAACATGAGACCGAATTCTCGCCCTATAGTGAGTCGTATTACCTGGCCGTCGTTTTACAA
CGTCGTGACTGGGAAAACCCTGGCGTTACCCAACTTAATCGCCTTGCAGCACATCCCCCTTTCGCCAGCT
GGCGTAATAGCGAAGAGGCCCGCACCGATCGCCCTTCCCAACAGTTGCGCAGCCTGAATGGCGAATGGCG
CCTGATGCGGTATTTTCTCCTTACGCATCTGTGCGGTATTTCACACCGCATATGGTGCACTCTCAGTACA
ATCTGCTCTGATGCCGCATAGTTAAGCCAGCCCCGACACCCGCCAACACCCGCTGACGCGCCCTGACGGG
CTTGTCTGCTCCCGGCATCCGCTTACAGACAAGCTGTGACCGTCTCCGGGAGCTGCATGTGTCAGAGGTT
TTCACCGTCATCACCGAAACGCGCGA
Features (pLannotate 1.2.2; 13 found; start..end, strand, type, name):
     96..200     +  promoter       AmpR promoter: bla
    201..1061    +  CDS            AmpR: β-lactamase; bla; confers resistance to ampicillin, carbenicillin, and related antibiotics
   1232..1820    +  rep_origin     ori: high-copy-number ColE1/pMB1/pBR322/pUC origin of replication
   2003..2095    +  CDS            lacI (fragment): lac repressor; lacI; The lac repressor binds to the lac operator to inhibit transcription in E. coli. This inhibition can be relieved by adding lactose or isopropyl-β-D-thiogalactopyranoside (IPTG).
   2108..2129    +  protein_bind   CAP binding site: CAP binding activates transcription in the presence of cAMP. E. coli catabolite activator protein
   2144..2174    +  promoter       lac promoter: promoter for the E. coli lac operon
   2182..2198    +  protein_bind   lac operator: The lac repressor binds to the lac operator to inhibit transcription in E. coli. This inhibition can be relieved by adding lactose or isopropyl-β-D-thiogalactopyranoside (IPTG). lac repressor encoded by lacI
   2212..2230    +  promoter       SP6 promoter: promoter for bacteriophage SP6 RNA polymerase
   4219..4235    -  promoter       URA3 promoter (fragment): S. cerevisiae URA3
   4583..4601    -  promoter       T7 promoter: promoter for bacteriophage T7 RNA polymerase
   4603..4755    +  CDS            lacZα (fragment): LacZα fragment of β-galactosidase; lacZ fragment
   4761..4860    -  misc_feature   bom (fragment): basis of mobility region from pBR322
   4962..1       -  CDS            rop (fragment) (across the origin): Rop protein, which maintains plasmids at low copy number; rop
