[The description below was written by a language model from this plasmid's Addgene catalogue record and pLannotate feature annotations shown in this document.]
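Description:
pGG-PIP31 is a GreenGate entry vector built on the pGGA000 backbone, the module position that in the GreenGate Golden Gate cloning system conventionally holds plant promoters. It is a small, high-copy E. coli plasmid of about 5 kb, replicating from a ColE1/pUC-type origin and selected with ampicillin through a β-lactamase gene driven by its own bla promoter. The remaining annotated backbone elements are typical cloning-vector remnants: a lac promoter/operator with CAP binding site, a lacZα fragment, short lacI, rop and bom fragments, and SP6 and T7 phage promoters that flank the insert region.

The payload is a roughly 2.3 kb fragment from the Arabidopsis thaliana RESPIRATORY BURST OXIDASE HOMOLOGUE D locus (RBOHD, AT5G47910). Although the insert field carries the gene name, the stated purpose makes clear that the plasmid contains the RBOHD promoter rather than the coding sequence. The automated feature table leaves the stretch between the SP6 and T7 promoters essentially unannotated, which is consistent with a plant genomic insert sitting there. The single short hit to a yeast URA3 promoter fragment inside this region is most likely a chance match rather than a functional element. The type IIS restriction sites used for GreenGate assembly are not annotated.

As an entry module, the plasmid has no plant selection marker or T-DNA borders and is not itself used for transformation. It is intended to be combined with other GreenGate modules (tags, coding sequences, terminators, resistance cassettes) in a destination vector to produce RBOHD promoter-driven constructs such as transcriptional reporters. The associated publication concerns spatially distinct phytohormone response zones in Arabidopsis roots colonized by Fusarium oxysporum.
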