Addgene plasmid #196769: pGG-PIP31
Purpose: Contains RBOHD promoter
Depositing lab: Marc Somssich. Depositing organization: University of Melbourne. Publication: Resolving spatially distinct phytohormone response zones in Arabidopsis thaliana roots colonized by Fusarium oxysporum. Calabria J, Wang L, Rast-Somssich MI, Chen HW, Watt M, Persson S, Andersen TG, Idnurm A, Somssich M. J Exp Bot. 2025 Jan 17:erae516. doi: 10.1093/jxb/erae516. PubMed 39823275.
Backbone
  Vector backbone: pGGA000
  Total vector size (bp): 4995
  Vector type: GreenGate (GG) Entry Vector
Growth in bacteria
  Bacterial resistance: Ampicillin, 100 μg/mL
  Growth temperature: 37°C
  Growth strain: DH5alpha
  Copy number: High Copy
Gene/Insert
  Gene/Insert name: RESPIRATORY BURST OXIDASE HOMOLOGUE D (alt names: RBOHD; AT5G47910)
  Species: A. thaliana (mustard weed)
  Insert size (bp): 2309
  Entrez Gene: RBOHD (a.k.a. AT5G47910, ATRBOHD, MCA23.25, MCA23_25, RESPIRATORY BURST OXIDASE, respiratory burst oxidase homologue D)
Terms and licenses: Academic/Nonprofit Terms; Industry Terms: Not Available to Industry
Depositor comments: Please visit https://doi.org/10.1101/2022.12.20.521292 for bioRxiv preprint.
How to cite: pGG-PIP31 was a gift from Marc Somssich (Addgene plasmid # 196769 ; http://n2t.net/addgene:196769 ; RRID:Addgene_196769)
